LOCUS       TK066_Lenti_Addgene_#90 7912 bp ds-DNA circular 11-JUL-2017
DEFINITION  .
FEATURES             Location/Qualifiers
     misc_feature    complement(4752..4772)
                     /label="Gateway Recomb2"
     misc_feature    3358..3735
                     /label="H2B"
     misc_feature    834..1014
                     /label="HIV LTR 1"
     misc_feature    3742..3777
                     /label="linker"
     misc_feature    2449..2464
                     /label="cPPT"
     CDS             complement(6922..7581)
                     /label="AmpR"
     misc_recomb     complement(4752..4772)
                     /label="attB2"
     rep_origin      complement(6142..6824)
                     /label="ColE1 origin"
     misc_feature    3103..3271
                     /label="human PGK promoter"
     misc_feature    2478..2499
                     /label="pSicoR shRNA sequencing oligo"
     misc_feature    3790..4725
                     /label="iRFP 670"
     misc_feature    2756..3101
                     /label="human PGK promoter"
     misc_feature    4803..5378
                     /label="WPRE"
     misc_feature    2634..2654
                     /label="Gateway recomb1"
     misc_feature    5581..5596
                     /label="cPPT"
     misc_recomb     2634..2654
                     /label="attB1"
     misc_feature    5918..6098
                     /label="HIV LTR 1"
ORIGIN
        1 TCGACGGATC GGGAGATCTC CCGATCCCCT ATGGTGCACT CTCAGTACAA TCTGCTCTGA
       61 TGCCGCATAG TTAAGCCAGT ATCTGCTCCC TGCTTGTGTG TTGGAGGTCG CTGAGTAGTG
      121 CGCGAGCAAA ATTTAAGCTA CAACAAGGCA AGGCTTGACC GACAATTGCA TGAAGAATCT
      181 GCTTAGGGTT AGGCGTTTTG CGCTGCTTCG CGATGTACGG GCCAGATATA CGCGTTGACA
      241 TTGATTATTG ACTAGTTATT AATAGTAATC AATTACGGGG TCATTAGTTC ATAGCCCATA
      301 TATGGAGTTC CGCGTTACAT AACTTACGGT AAATGGCCCG CCTGGCTGAC CGCCCAACGA
      361 CCCCCGCCCA TTGACGTCAA TAATGACGTA TGTTCCCATA GTAACGCCAA TAGGGACTTT
      421 CCATTGACGT CAATGGGTGG AGTATTTACG GTAAACTGCC CACTTGGCAG TACATCAAGT
      481 GTATCATATG CCAAGTACGC CCCCTATTGA CGTCAATGAC GGTAAATGGC CCGCCTGGCA
      541 TTATGCCCAG TACATGACCT TATGGGACTT TCCTACTTGG CAGTACATCT ACGTATTAGT
      601 CATCGCTATT ACCATGGTGA TGCGGTTTTG GCAGTACATC AATGGGCGTG GATAGCGGTT
      661 TGACTCACGG GGATTTCCAA GTCTCCACCC CATTGACGTC AATGGGAGTT TGTTTTGGCA
      721 CCAAAATCAA CGGGACTTTC CAAAATGTCG TAACAACTCC GCCCCATTGA CGCAAATGGG
      781 CGGTAGGCGT GTACGGTGGG AGGTCTATAT AAGCAGCGCG TTTTGCCTGT ACTGGGTCTC
      841 TCTGGTTAGA CCAGATCTGA GCCTGGGAGC TCTCTGGCTA ACTAGGGAAC CCACTGCTTA
      901 AGCCTCAATA AAGCTTGCCT TGAGTGCTTC AAGTAGTGTG TGCCCGTCTG TTGTGTGACT
      961 CTGGTAACTA GAGATCCCTC AGACCCTTTT AGTCAGTGTG GAAAATCTCT AGCAGTGGCG
     1021 CCCGAACAGG GACTTGAAAG CGAAAGGGAA ACCAGAGGAG CTCTCTCGAC GCAGGACTCG
     1081 GCTTGCTGAA GCGCGCACGG CAAGAGGCGA GGGGCGGCGA CTGGTGAGTA CGCCAAAAAT
     1141 TTTGACTAGC GGAGGCTAGA AGGAGAGAGA TGGGTGCGAG AGCGTCAGTA TTAAGCGGGG
     1201 GAGAATTAGA TCGCGATGGG AAAAAATTCG GTTAAGGCCA GGGGGAAAGA AAAAATATAA
     1261 ATTAAAACAT ATAGTATGGG CAAGCAGGGA GCTAGAACGA TTCGCAGTTA ATCCTGGCCT
     1321 GTTAGAAACA TCAGAAGGCT GTAGACAAAT ACTGGGACAG CTACAACCAT CCCTTCAGAC
     1381 AGGATCAGAA GAACTTAGAT CATTATATAA TACAGTAGCA ACCCTCTATT GTGTGCATCA
     1441 AAGGATAGAG ATAAAAGACA CCAAGGAAGC TTTAGACAAG ATAGAGGAAG AGCAAAACAA
     1501 AAGTAAGACC ACCGCACAGC AAGCGGCCGG CCGCGCTGAT CTTCAGACCT GGAGGAGGAG
     1561 ATATGAGGGA CAATTGGAGA AGTGAATTAT ATAAATATAA AGTAGTAAAA ATTGAACCAT
     1621 TAGGAGTAGC ACCCACCAAG GCAAAGAGAA GAGTGGTGCA GAGAGAAAAA AGAGCAGTGG
     1681 GAATAGGAGC TTTGTTCCTT GGGTTCTTGG GAGCAGCAGG AAGCACTATG GGCGCAGCGT
     1741 CAATGACGCT GACGGTACAG GCCAGACAAT TATTGTCTGG TATAGTGCAG CAGCAGAACA
     1801 ATTTGCTGAG GGCTATTGAG GCGCAACAGC ATCTGTTGCA ACTCACAGTC TGGGGCATCA
     1861 AGCAGCTCCA GGCAAGAATC CTGGCTGTGG AAAGATACCT AAAGGATCAA CAGCTCCTGG
     1921 GGATTTGGGG TTGCTCTGGA AAACTCATTT GCACCACTGC TGTGCCTTGG AATGCTAGTT
     1981 GGAGTAATAA ATCTCTGGAA CAGATTTGGA ATCACACGAC CTGGATGGAG TGGGACAGAG
     2041 AAATTAACAA TTACACAAGC TTAATACACT CCTTAATTGA AGAATCGCAA AACCAGCAAG
     2101 AAAAGAATGA ACAAGAATTA TTGGAATTAG ATAAATGGGC AAGTTTGTGG AATTGGTTTA
     2161 ACATAACAAA TTGGCTGTGG TATATAAAAT TATTCATAAT GATAGTAGGA GGCTTGGTAG
     2221 GTTTAAGAAT AGTTTTTGCT GTACTTTCTA TAGTGAATAG AGTTAGGCAG GGATATTCAC
     2281 CATTATCGTT TCAGACCCAC CTCCCAACCC CGAGGGGACC CGACAGGCCC GAAGGAATAG
     2341 AAGAAGAAGG TGGAGAGAGA GACAGAGACA GATCCATTCG ATTAGTGAAC GGATCGGCAC
     2401 TGCGTGCGCC AATTCTGCAG ACAAATGGCA GTATTCATCC ACAATTTTAA AAGAAAAGGG
     2461 GGGATTGGGG GGTACAGTGC AGGGGAAAGA ATAGTAGACA TAATAGCAAC AGACATACAA
     2521 ACTAAAGAAT TACAAAAACA AATTACAAAA ATTCAAAATT TTCGGGTTTA TTACAGGGAC
     2581 AGCAGAGATC CAGTTTGGTT AGTACCGGGC CGGTGGAATT CTGCAGATAT CAACAAGTTT
     2641 GTACAAAAAA GCAGGCTTTA AAGGAACCAA TTCAGTCGAC TGGATCTCGA GCTCAAGCTT
     2701 CGAATTCTGC AGTCGACGGT ACCGCGGGCC CGGGATCCAC CGGCCGGTCG CCACCccacg
     2761 gggttggggt tgcgcctttt ccaaggcagc cctgggtttg cgcagggacg cggctgctct
     2821 gggcgtggtt ccgggaaacg cagcggcgcc gaccctgggt ctcgcacatt cttcacgtcc
     2881 gttcgcagcg tcacccggat cttcgccgct acccttgtgg gccccccggc gacgcttcct
     2941 gctccgcccc taagtcggga aggttccttg cggttcgcgg cgtgccggac gtgacaaacg
     3001 gaagccgcac gtctcactag taccctcgca gacggacagc gccagggagc aatggcagcg
     3061 cgccgaccgc gatgggctgt ggccaatagc ggctgctcag cagggcgcgc cgagagcagc
     3121 ggccgggaag gggcggtgcg ggaggcgggg tgtggggcgg tagtgtgggc cctgttcctg
     3181 cccgcgcggt gttccgcatt ctgcaagcct ccggagcgca cgtcggcagt cggctccctc
     3241 gttgaccgaa tcaccgacct ctctccccag ggggatccac cggTCGTCGA CAGCTCAAGC
     3301 TTCGAATTCT GCAGTCGACG GTACCGCGGG CCCGGGATCC ACCGGCCGGT CGCCACcatg
     3361 ccagagccag cgaagtctgc tcccgccccg aaaaagggct ccaagaaggc ggtgactaag
     3421 gcgcagaaga aaggcggcaa gaagcgcaag cgcagccgca aggagagcta ttccatctat
     3481 gtgtacaagg ttctgaagca ggtccaccct gacaccggca tttcgtccaa ggccatgggc
     3541 atcatgaatt cgtttgtgaa cgacattttc gagcgcatcg caggtgaggc ttcccgcctg
     3601 gcgcattaca acaagcgctc gaccatcacc tccagggaga tccagacggc cgtgcgcctg
     3661 ctgctgcctg gggagttggc caagcacgcc gtgtccgagg gtactaaggc catcaccaag
     3721 tacaccagcg ctaagaacat ggggcatggc accggcagca ccggcagcgg cagctcatcc
     3781 ggaactagta tggcgcgtaa ggtcgatctc acctcctgcg atcgcgagcc gatccacatc
     3841 cccggcagca ttcagccgtg cggctgcctg ctagcctgcg acgcgcaggc ggtgcggatc
     3901 acgcgcatta cggaaaatgc cggcgcgttc tttggacgcg aaactccgcg ggtcggtgag
     3961 ctactcgccg attacttcgg cgagaccgaa gcccatgcgc tgcgcaacgc actggcgcag
     4021 tcctccgatc caaagcgacc ggcgctgatc ttcggttggc gcgacggcct gaccggccgc
     4081 accttcgaca tctcactgca tcgccatgac ggtacatcga tcatcgagtt cgagcctgcg
     4141 gcggccgaac aggccgacaa tccgctgcgg ctgacgcggc agatcatcgc gcgcaccaaa
     4201 gaactgaagt cgctcgaaga gatggccgca cgggtgccgc gctatctgca ggcgatgctc
     4261 ggctatcacc gcgtgatgtt gtaccgcttc gcggacgacg gctccgggat ggtgatcggc
     4321 gaggcgaagc gcagcgacct cgagagcttt ctcggtcagc actttccggc gtcgctggtc
     4381 ccgcagcagg cgcggctact gtacttgaag aacgcgatcc gcgtggtctc ggattcgcgc
     4441 ggcatcagca gccggatcgt gcccgagcac gacgcctccg gcgccgcgct cgatctgtcg
     4501 ttcgcgcacc tgcgcagcat ctcgccctgc catctcgaat ttctgcggaa catgggcgtc
     4561 agcgcctcga tgtcgctgtc gatcatcatt gacggcacgc tatggggatt gatcatctgt
     4621 catcattacg agccgcgtgc cgtgccgatg gcgcagcgcg tcgcggccga aatgttcgcc
     4681 gacttcttat cgctgcactt caccgccgcc caccaccaac gctaaGCGGC CGCACTCGAG
     4741 ATATCTAGAC CCAGCTTTCT TGTACAAAGT GGTTGATATC CAGCACAGTG GCGGCCCGAT
     4801 AATCAACCTC TGGATTACAA AATTTGTGAA AGATTGACTG GTATTCTTAA CTATGTTGCT
     4861 CCTTTTACGC TATGTGGATA CGCTGCTTTA ATGCCTTTGT ATCATGCTAT TGCTTCCCGT
     4921 ATGGCTTTCA TTTTCTCCTC CTTGTATAAA TCCTGGTTGC TGTCTCTTTA TGAGGAGTTG
     4981 TGGCCCGTTG TCAGGCAACG TGGCGTGGTG TGCACTGTGT TTGCTGACGC AACCCCCACT
     5041 GGTTGGGGCA TTGCCACCAC CTGTCAGCTC CTTTCCGGGA CTTTCGCTTT CCCCCTCCCT
     5101 ATTGCCACGG CGGAACTCAT CGCCGCCTGC CTTGCCCGCT GCTGGACAGG GGCTCGGCTG
     5161 TTGGGCACTG ACAATTCCGT GGTGTTGTCG GGGAAATCAT CGTCCTTTCC TTGGCTGCTC
     5221 GCCTGTGTTG CCACCTGGAT TCTGCGCGGG ACGTCCTTCT GCTACGTCCC TTCGGCCCTC
     5281 AATCCAGCGG ACCTTCCTTC CCGCGGCCTG CTGCCGGCTC TGCGGCCTCT TCCGCGTCTT
     5341 CGCCTTCGCC CTCAGACGAG TCGGATCTCC CTTTGGGCCG CCTCCCCGCA TCGATACCGT
     5401 CGACCTCGAT CGAGACCTAG AAAAACATGG AGCAATCACA AGTAGCAATA CAGCAGCTAC
     5461 CAATGCTGAT TGTGCCTGGC TAGAAGCACA AGAGGAGGAG GAGGTGGGTT TTCCAGTCAC
     5521 ACCTCAGGTA CCTTTAAGAC CAATGACTTA CAAGGCAGCT GTAGATCTTA GCCACTTTTT
     5581 AAAAGAAAAG GGGGGACTGG AAGGGCTAAT TCACTCCCAA CGAAGACAAG ATATCCTTGA
     5641 TCTGTGGATC TACCACACAC AAGGCTACTT CCCTGATTGG CAGAACTACA CACCAGGGCC
     5701 AGGGATCAGA TATCCACTGA CCTTTGGATG GTGCTACAAG CTAGTACCAG TTGAGCAAGA
     5761 GAAGGTAGAA GAAGCCAATG AAGGAGAGAA CACCCGCTTG TTACACCCTG TGAGCCTGCA
     5821 TGGGATGGAT GACCCGGAGA GAGAAGTATT AGAGTGGAGG TTTGACAGCC GCCTAGCATT
     5881 TCATCACATG GCCCGAGAGC TGCATCCGGA CTGTACTGGG TCTCTCTGGT TAGACCAGAT
     5941 CTGAGCCTGG GAGCTCTCTG GCTAACTAGG GAACCCACTG CTTAAGCCTC AATAAAGCTT
     6001 GCCTTGAGTG CTTCAAGTAG TGTGTGCCCG TCTGTTGTGT GACTCTGGTA ACTAGAGATC
     6061 CCTCAGACCC TTTTAGTCAG TGTGGAAAAT CTCTAGCAGC ATGTGAGCAA AAGGCCAGCA
     6121 AAAGGCCAGG AACCGTAAAA AGGCCGCGTT GCTGGCGTTT TTCCATAGGC TCCGCCCCCC
     6181 TGACGAGCAT CACAAAAATC GACGCTCAAG TCAGAGGTGG CGAAACCCGA CAGGACTATA
     6241 AAGATACCAG GCGTTTCCCC CTGGAAGCTC CCTCGTGCGC TCTCCTGTTC CGACCCTGCC
     6301 GCTTACCGGA TACCTGTCCG CCTTTCTCCC TTCGGGAAGC GTGGCGCTTT CTCATAGCTC
     6361 ACGCTGTAGG TATCTCAGTT CGGTGTAGGT CGTTCGCTCC AAGCTGGGCT GTGTGCACGA
     6421 ACCCCCCGTT CAGCCCGACC GCTGCGCCTT ATCCGGTAAC TATCGTCTTG AGTCCAACCC
     6481 GGTAAGACAC GACTTATCGC CACTGGCAGC AGCCACTGGT AACAGGATTA GCAGAGCGAG
     6541 GTATGTAGGC GGTGCTACAG AGTTCTTGAA GTGGTGGCCT AACTACGGCT ACACTAGAAG
     6601 AACAGTATTT GGTATCTGCG CTCTGCTGAA GCCAGTTACC TTCGGAAAAA GAGTTGGTAG
     6661 CTCTTGATCC GGCAAACAAA CCACCGCTGG TAGCGGTGGT TTTTTTGTTT GCAAGCAGCA
     6721 GATTACGCGC AGAAAAAAAG GATCTCAAGA AGATCCTTTG ATCTTTTCTA CGGGGTCTGA
     6781 CGCTCAGTGG AACGAAAACT CACGTTAAGG GATTTTGGTC ATGAGATTAT CAAAAAGGAT
     6841 CTTCACCTAG ATCCTTTTAA ATTAAAAATG AAGTTTTAAA TCAATCTAAA GTATATATGA
     6901 GTAAACTTGG TCTGACAGTT ACCAATGCTT AATCAGTGAG GCACCTATCT CAGCGATCTG
     6961 TCTATTTCGT TCATCCATAG TTGCCTGACT CCCCGTCGTG TAGATAACTA CGATACGGGA
     7021 GGGCTTACCA TCTGGCCCCA GTGCTGCAAT GATACCGCGA GACCCACGCT CACCGGCTCC
     7081 AGATTTATCA GCAATAAACC AGCCAGCCGG AAGGGCCGAG CGCAGAAGTG GTCCTGCAAC
     7141 TTTATCCGCC TCCATCCAGT CTATTAATTG TTGCCGGGAA GCTAGAGTAA GTAGTTCGCC
     7201 AGTTAATAGT TTGCGCAACG TTGTTGCCAT TGCTACAGGC ATCGTGGTGT CACGCTCGTC
     7261 GTTTGGTATG GCTTCATTCA GCTCCGGTTC CCAACGATCA AGGCGAGTTA CATGATCCCC
     7321 CATGTTGTGC AAAAAAGCGG TTAGCTCCTT CGGTCCTCCG ATCGTTGTCA GAAGTAAGTT
     7381 GGCCGCAGTG TTATCACTCA TGGTTATGGC AGCACTGCAT AATTCTCTTA CTGTCATGCC
     7441 ATCCGTAAGA TGCTTTTCTG TGACTGGTGA GTACTCAACC AAGTCATTCT GAGAATAGTG
     7501 TATGCGGCGA CCGAGTTGCT CTTGCCCGGC GTCAATACGG GATAATACCG CGCCACATAG
     7561 CAGAACTTTA AAAGTGCTCA TCATTGGAAA ACGTTCTTCG GGGCGAAAAC TCTCAAGGAT
     7621 CTTACCGCTG TTGAGATCCA GTTCGATGTA ACCCACTCGT GCACCCAACT GATCTTCAGC
     7681 ATCTTTTACT TTCACCAGCG TTTCTGGGTG AGCAAAAACA GGAAGGCAAA ATGCCGCAAA
     7741 AAAGGGAATA AGGGCGACAC GGAAATGTTG AATACTCATA CTCTTCCTTT TTCAATATTA
     7801 TTGAAGCATT TATCAGGGTT ATTGTCTCAT GAGCGGATAC ATATTTGAAT GTATTTAGAA
     7861 AAATAAACAA ATAGGGGTTC CGCGCACATT TCCCCGAAAA GTGCCACCTG AC
//
