>Addgene plasmid #90237 | pLentiPGK DEST H2B-iRFP670 | addgene full sequence | sequence record 195310 | Addgene NGS Result
TCGACGGATCGGGAGATCTCCCGATCCCCTATGGTGCACTCTCAGTACAATCTGCTCTGATGCCGCATAG
TTAAGCCAGTATCTGCTCCCTGCTTGTGTGTTGGAGGTCGCTGAGTAGTGCGCGAGCAAAATTTAAGCTA
CAACAAGGCAAGGCTTGACCGACAATTGCATGAAGAATCTGCTTAGGGTTAGGCGTTTTGCGCTGCTTCG
CGATGTACGGGCCAGATATACGCGTTGACATTGATTATTGACTAGTTATTAATAGTAATCAATTACGGGG
TCATTAGTTCATAGCCCATATATGGAGTTCCGCGTTACATAACTTACGGTAAATGGCCCGCCTGGCTGAC
CGCCCAACGACCCCCGCCCATTGACGTCAATAATGACGTATGTTCCCATAGTAACGCCAATAGGGACTTT
CCATTGACGTCAATGGGTGGAGTATTTACGGTAAACTGCCCACTTGGCAGTACATCAAGTGTATCATATG
CCAAGTACGCCCCCTATTGACGTCAATGACGGTAAATGGCCCGCCTGGCATTATGCCCAGTACATGACCT
TATGGGACTTTCCTACTTGGCAGTACATCTACGTATTAGTCATCGCTATTACCATGGTGATGCGGTTTTG
GCAGTACATCAATGGGCGTGGATAGCGGTTTGACTCACGGGGATTTCCAAGTCTCCACCCCATTGACGTC
AATGGGAGTTTGTTTTGGCACCAAAATCAACGGGACTTTCCAAAATGTCGTAACAACTCCGCCCCATTGA
CGCAAATGGGCGGTAGGCGTGTACGGTGGGAGGTCTATATAAGCAGCGCGTTTTGCCTGTACTGGGTCTC
TCTGGTTAGACCAGATCTGAGCCTGGGAGCTCTCTGGCTAACTAGGGAACCCACTGCTTAAGCCTCAATA
AAGCTTGCCTTGAGTGCTTCAAGTAGTGTGTGCCCGTCTGTTGTGTGACTCTGGTAACTAGAGATCCCTC
AGACCCTTTTAGTCAGTGTGGAAAATCTCTAGCAGTGGCGCCCGAACAGGGACTTGAAAGCGAAAGGGAA
ACCAGAGGAGCTCTCTCGACGCAGGACTCGGCTTGCTGAAGCGCGCACGGCAAGAGGCGAGGGGCGGCGA
CTGGTGAGTACGCCAAAAATTTTGACTAGCGGAGGCTAGAAGGAGAGAGATGGGTGCGAGAGCGTCAGTA
TTAAGCGGGGGAGAATTAGATCGCGATGGGAAAAAATTCGGTTAAGGCCAGGGGGAAAGAAAAAATATAA
ATTAAAACATATAGTATGGGCAAGCAGGGAGCTAGAACGATTCGCAGTTAATCCTGGCCTGTTAGAAACA
TCAGAAGGCTGTAGACAAATACTGGGACAGCTACAACCATCCCTTCAGACAGGATCAGAAGAACTTAGAT
CATTATATAATACAGTAGCAACCCTCTATTGTGTGCATCAAAGGATAGAGATAAAAGACACCAAGGAAGC
TTTAGACAAGATAGAGGAAGAGCAAAACAAAAGTAAGACCACCGCACAGCAAGCGGCCGGCCGCTGATCT
TCAGACCTGGAGGAGGAGATATGAGGGACAATTGGAGAAGTGAATTATATAAATATAAAGTAGTAAAAAT
TGAACCATTAGGAGTAGCACCCACCAAGGCAAAGAGAAGAGTGGTGCAGAGAGAAAAAAGAGCAGTGGGA
ATAGGAGCTTTGTTCCTTGGGTTCTTGGGAGCAGCAGGAAGCACTATGGGCGCAGCGTCAATGACGCTGA
CGGTACAGGCCAGACAATTATTGTCTGGTATAGTGCAGCAGCAGAACAATTTGCTGAGGGCTATTGAGGC
GCAACAGCATCTGTTGCAACTCACAGTCTGGGGCATCAAGCAGCTCCAGGCAAGAATCCTGGCTGTGGAA
AGATACCTAAAGGATCAACAGCTCCTGGGGATTTGGGGTTGCTCTGGAAAACTCATTTGCACCACTGCTG
TGCCTTGGAATGCTAGTTGGAGTAATAAATCTCTGGAACAGATTTGGAATCACACGACCTGGATGGAGTG
GGACAGAGAAATTAACAATTACACAAGCTTAATACACTCCTTAATTGAAGAATCGCAAAACCAGCAAGAA
AAGAATGAACAAGAATTATTGGAATTAGATAAATGGGCAAGTTTGTGGAATTGGTTTAACATAACAAATT
GGCTGTGGTATATAAAATTATTCATAATGATAGTAGGAGGCTTGGTAGGTTTAAGAATAGTTTTTGCTGT
ACTTTCTATAGTGAATAGAGTTAGGCAGGGATATTCACCATTATCGTTTCAGACCCACCTCCCAACCCCG
AGGGGACCCGACAGGCCCGAAGGAATAGAAGAAGAAGGTGGAGAGAGAGACAGAGACAGATCCATTCGAT
TAGTGAACGGATCGGCACTGCGTGCGCCAATTCTGCAGACAAATGGCAGTATTCATCCACAATTTTAAAA
GAAAAGGGGGGATTGGGGGGTACAGTGCAGGGGAAAGAATAGTAGACATAATAGCAACAGACATACAAAC
TAAAGAATTACAAAAACAAATTACAAAAATTCAAAATTTTCGGGTTTATTACAGGGACAGCAGAGATCCA
GTTTGGTTAGTACCGGGCCGGTGGAATTCTGCAGATATCAACAAGTTTGTACAAAAAAGCAGGCTTTAAA
GGAACCAATTCAGTCGACTGGATCTCGAGCTCAAGCTTCGAATTCTGCAGTCGACGGTACCGCGGGCCCG
GGATCCACCGGCCGGTCGCCACCCCACGGGGTTGGGGTTGCGCCTTTTCCAAGGCAGCCCTGGGTTTGCG
CAGGGACGCGGCTGCTCTGGGCGTGGTTCCGGGAAACGCAGCGGCGCCGACCCTGGGTCTCGCACATTCT
TCACGTCCGTTCGCAGCGTCACCCGGATCTTCGCCGCTACCCTTGTGGGCCCCCCGGCGACGCTTCCTGC
TCCGCCCCTAAGTCGGGAAGGTTCCTTGCGGTTCGCGGCGTGCCGGACGTGACAAACGGAAGCCGCACGT
CTCACTAGTACCCTCGCAGACGGACAGCGCCAGGGAGCAATGGCAGCGCGCCGACCGCGATGGGCTGTGG
CCAATAGCGGCTGCTCAGCAGGGCGCGCCGAGAGCAGCGGCCGGGAAGGGGCGGTGCGGGAGGCGGGGTG
TGGGGCGGTAGTGTGGGCCCTGTTCCTGCCCGCGCGGTGTTCCGCATTCTGCAAGCCTCCGGAGCGCACG
TCGGCAGTCGGCTCCCTCGTTGACCGAATCACCGACCTCTCTCCCCAGGGGGATCCACCGGTCGTCGACA
GCTCAAGCTTCGAATTCTGCAGTCGACGGTACCGCGGGCCCGGGATCCACCGGCCGGTCGCCACCATGCC
AGAGCCAGCGAAGTCTGCTCCCGCCCCGAAAAAGGGCTCCAAGAAGGCGGTGACTAAGGCGCAGAAGAAA
GGCGGCAAGAAGCGCAAGCGCAGCCGCAAGGAGAGCTATTCCATCTATGTGTACAAGGTTCTGAAGCAGG
TCCACCCTGACACCGGCATTTCGTCCAAGGCCATGGGCATCATGAATTCGTTTGTGAACGACATTTTCGA
GCGCATCGCAGGTGAGGCTTCCCGCCTGGCGCATTACAACAAGCGCTCGACCATCACCTCCAGGGAGATC
CAGACGGCCGTGCGCCTGCTGCTGCCTGGGGAGTTGGCCAAGCACGCCGTGTCCGAGGGTACTAAGGCCA
TCACCAAGTACACCAGCGCTAAGAACATGGGGCATGGCACCGGCAGCACCGGCAGCGGCAGCTCATCCGG
AACTAGTATGGCGCGTAAGGTCGATCTCACCTCCTGCGATCGCGAGCCGATCCACATCCCCGGCAGCATT
CAGCCGTGCGGCTGCCTGCTAGCCTGCGACGCGCAGGCGGTGCGGATCACGCGCATTACGGAAAATGCCG
GCGCGTTCTTTGGACGCGAAACTCCGCGGGTCGGTGAGCTACTCGCCGATTACTTCGGCGAGACCGAAGC
CCATGCGCTGCGCAACGCACTGGCGCAGTCCTCCGATCCAAAGCGACCGGCGCTGATCTTCGGTTGGCGC
GACGGCCTGACCGGCCGCACCTTCGACATCTCACTGCATCGCCATGACGGTACATCGATCATCGAGTTCG
AGCCTGCGGCGGCCGAACAGGCCGACAATCCGCTGCGGCTGACGCGGCAGATCATCGCGCGCACCAAAGA
ACTGAAGTCGCTCGAAGAGATGGCCGCACGGGTGCCGCGCTATCTGCAGGCGATGCTCGGCTATCACCGC
GTGATGTTGTACCGCTTCGCGGACGACGGCTCCGGGATGGTGATCGGCGAGGCGAAGCGCAGCGACCTCG
AGAGCTTTCTCGGTCAGCACTTTCCGGCGTCGCTGGTCCCGCAGCAGGCGCGGCTACTGTACTTGAAGAA
CGCGATCCGCGTGGTCTCGGATTCGCGCGGCATCAGCAGCCGGATCGTGCCCGAGCACGACGCCTCCGGC
GCCGCGCTCGATCTGTCGTTCGCGCACCTGCGCAGCATCTCGCCCTGCCATCTCGAATTTCTGCGGAACA
TGGGCGTCAGCGCCTCGATGTCGCTGTCGATCATCATTGACGGCACGCTATGGGGATTGATCATCTGTCA
TCATTACGAGCCGCGTGCCGTGCCGATGGCGCAGCGCGTCGCGGCCGAAATGTTCGCCGACTTCTTATCG
CTGCACTTCACCGCCGCCCACCACCAACGCTAAGCGGCCGCACTCGAGATATCTAGACCCAGCTTTCTTG
TACAAAGTGGTTGATATCCAGCACAGTGGCGGCCCGATAATCAACCTCTGGATTACAAAATTTGTGAAAG
ATTGACTGGTATTCTTAACTATGTTGCTCCTTTTACGCTATGTGGATACGCTGCTTTAATGCCTTTGTAT
CATGCTATTGCTTCCCGTATGGCTTTCATTTTCTCCTCCTTGTATAAATCCTGGTTGCTGTCTCTTTATG
AGGAGTTGTGGCCCGTTGTCAGGCAACGTGGCGTGGTGTGCACTGTGTTTGCTGACGCAACCCCCACTGG
TTGGGGCATTGCCACCACCTGTCAGCTCCTTTCCGGGACTTTCGCTTTCCCCCTCCCTATTGCCACGGCG
GAACTCATCGCCGCCTGCCTTGCCCGCTGCTGGACAGGGGCTCGGCTGTTGGGCACTGACAATTCCGTGG
TGTTGTCGGGGAAATCATCGTCCTTTCCTTGGCTGCTCGCCTGTGTTGCCACCTGGATTCTGCGCGGGAC
GTCCTTCTGCTACGTCCCTTCGGCCCTCAATCCAGCGGACCTTCCTTCCCGCGGCCTGCTGCCGGCTCTG
CGGCCTCTTCCGCGTCTTCGCCTTCGCCCTCAGACGAGTCGGATCTCCCTTTGGGCCGCCTCCCCGCATC
GATACCGTCGACCTCGATCGAGACCTAGAAAAACATGGAGCAATCACAAGTAGCAATACAGCAGCTACCA
ATGCTGATTGTGCCTGGCTAGAAGCACAAGAGGAGGAGGAGGTGGGTTTTCCAGTCACACCTCAGGTACC
TTTAAGACCAATGACTTACAAGGCAGCTGTAGATCTTAGCCACTTTTTAAAAGAAAAGGGGGGACTGGAA
GGGCTAATTCACTCCCAACGAAGACAAGATATCCTTGATCTGTGGATCTACCACACACAAGGCTACTTCC
CTGATTGGCAGAACTACACACCAGGGCCAGGGATCAGATATCCACTGACCTTTGGATGGTGCTACAAGCT
AGTACCAGTTGAGCAAGAGAAGGTAGAAGAAGCCAATGAAGGAGAGAACACCCGCTTGTTACACCCTGTG
AGCCTGCATGGGATGGATGACCCGGAGAGAGAAGTATTAGAGTGGAGGTTTGACAGCCGCCTAGCATTTC
ATCACATGGCCCGAGAGCTGCATCCGGACTGTACTGGGTCTCTCTGGTTAGACCAGATCTGAGCCTGGGA
GCTCTCTGGCTAACTAGGGAACCCACTGCTTAAGCCTCAATAAAGCTTGCCTTGAGTGCTTCAAGTAGTG
TGTGCCCGTCTGTTGTGTGACTCTGGTAACTAGAGATCCCTCAGACCCTTTTAGTCAGTGTGGAAAATCT
CTAGCAGCATGTGAGCAAAAGGCCAGCAAAAGGCCAGGAACCGTAAAAAGGCCGCGTTGCTGGCGTTTTT
CCATAGGCTCCGCCCCCCTGACGAGCATCACAAAAATCGACGCTCAAGTCAGAGGTGGCGAAACCCGACA
GGACTATAAAGATACCAGGCGTTTCCCCCTGGAAGCTCCCTCGTGCGCTCTCCTGTTCCGACCCTGCCGC
TTACCGGATACCTGTCCGCCTTTCTCCCTTCGGGAAGCGTGGCGCTTTCTCATAGCTCACGCTGTAGGTA
TCTCAGTTCGGTGTAGGTCGTTCGCTCCAAGCTGGGCTGTGTGCACGAACCCCCCGTTCAGCCCGACCGC
TGCGCCTTATCCGGTAACTATCGTCTTGAGTCCAACCCGGTAAGACACGACTTATCGCCACTGGCAGCAG
CCACTGGTAACAGGATTAGCAGAGCGAGGTATGTAGGCGGTGCTACAGAGTTCTTGAAGTGGTGGCCTAA
CTACGGCTACACTAGAAGAACAGTATTTGGTATCTGCGCTCTGCTGAAGCCAGTTACCTTCGGAAAAAGA
GTTGGTAGCTCTTGATCCGGCAAACAAACCACCGCTGGTAGCGGTGGTTTTTTTGTTTGCAAGCAGCAGA
TTACGCGCAGAAAAAAAGGATCTCAAGAAGATCCTTTGATCTTTTCTACGGGGTCTGACGCTCAGTGGAA
CGAAAACTCACGTTAAGGGATTTTGGTCATGAGATTATCAAAAAGGATCTTCACCTAGATCCTTTTAAAT
TAAAAATGAAGTTTTAAATCAATCTAAAGTATATATGAGTAAACTTGGTCTGACAGTTACCAATGCTTAA
TCAGTGAGGCACCTATCTCAGCGATCTGTCTATTTCGTTCATCCATAGTTGCCTGACTCCCCGTCGTGTA
GATAACTACGATACGGGAGGGCTTACCATCTGGCCCCAGTGCTGCAATGATACCGCGAGACCCACGCTCA
CCGGCTCCAGATTTATCAGCAATAAACCAGCCAGCCGGAAGGGCCGAGCGCAGAAGTGGTCCTGCAACTT
TATCCGCCTCCATCCAGTCTATTAATTGTTGCCGGGAAGCTAGAGTAAGTAGTTCGCCAGTTAATAGTTT
GCGCAACGTTGTTGCCATTGCTACAGGCATCGTGGTGTCACGCTCGTCGTTTGGTATGGCTTCATTCAGC
TCCGGTTCCCAACGATCAAGGCGAGTTACATGATCCCCCATGTTGTGCAAAAAAGCGGTTAGCTCCTTCG
GTCCTCCGATCGTTGTCAGAAGTAAGTTGGCCGCAGTGTTATCACTCATGGTTATGGCAGCACTGCATAA
TTCTCTTACTGTCATGCCATCCGTAAGATGCTTTTCTGTGACTGGTGAGTACTCAACCAAGTCATTCTGA
GAATAGTGTATGCGGCGACCGAGTTGCTCTTGCCCGGCGTCAATACGGGATAATACCGCGCCACATAGCA
GAACTTTAAAAGTGCTCATCATTGGAAAACGTTCTTCGGGGCGAAAACTCTCAAGGATCTTACCGCTGTT
GAGATCCAGTTCGATGTAACCCACTCGTGCACCCAACTGATCTTCAGCATCTTTTACTTTCACCAGCGTT
TCTGGGTGAGCAAAAACAGGAAGGCAAAATGCCGCAAAAAAGGGAATAAGGGCGACACGGAAATGTTGAA
TACTCATACTCTTCCTTTTTCAATATTATTGAAGCATTTATCAGGGTTATTGTCTCATGAGCGGATACAT
ATTTGAATGTATTTAGAAAAATAAACAAATAGGGGTTCCGCGCACATTTCCCCGAAAAGTGCCACCTGAC
G
Features (pLannotate 1.2.2; 24 found; start..end, strand, type, name):
     30..82      -  misc_feature   bom (fragment): basis of mobility region from pBR322
    237..616     +  enhancer       CMV enhancer: human cytomegalovirus immediate early enhancer
    617..816     +  promoter       CMV promoter: human cytomegalovirus (CMV) immediate early promoter
    834..1014    +  LTR            5' LTR (truncated): truncated 5' long terminal repeat (LTR) from HIV-1
   1061..1186    +  misc_feature   HIV-1 Ψ: packaging signal of human immunodeficiency virus type 1
   1170..1508    +  CDS            HIV-1 gag (fragment): gag protein from human immunodeficiency virus 1; gag
   1683..1916    +  misc_feature   RRE: The Rev response element (RRE) of HIV-1 allows for Rev-dependent mRNA export from the nucleus to the cytoplasm.
   2293..2393    +  CDS            Rev (fragment): human immunodeficiency virus 1 (HIV-1) Rev protein; rev; enhances nuclear export of unspliced and incompletely spliced viral mRNAs
   2443..2560    +  misc_feature   cPPT/CTS: central polypurine tract and central termination sequence of HIV-1
   2631..2655    +  protein_bind   attB1: mutant version of attB; recombination site for the Gateway® BP reaction BP Clonase™
   2684..2736    +  misc_feature   MCS: multiple cloning site
   2758..3268    +  promoter       hPGK promoter: human phosphoglycerate kinase 1 promoter
   3290..3338    +  misc_feature   MCS (fragment): multiple cloning site
   3356..3733    +  CDS            H2B: human histone H2B; HIST1H2BJ
   3740..3774    +  CDS            TDsmURFP (fragment): monomeric tandem dimer of a small ultra-red fluorescent protein derived from a cyanobacterial phycobiliprotein (Rodriguez et al., 2016)
   3788..4723    +  CDS            iRFP670: near-infrared fluorescent protein with an emission peak at 670 nm, engineered from a bacterial phytochrome (Shcherbakova and Verkhusha, 2013) derived from Rhodopseudomonas palustris RpBphP6
   4747..4771    -  protein_bind   attB2: mutant version of attB; recombination site for the Gateway® BP reaction BP Clonase™
   4799..5387    +  misc_feature   WPRE: woodchuck hepatitis virus posttranscriptional regulatory element
   5388..5407    +  misc_feature   MCS (fragment): pBluescript multiple cloning site
   5409..5909    +  CDS            nef (fragment): NEF_HV1LA - Experimental evidence at protein level: Swiss-Prot protein existence level 1. Extracellular Nef protein targets CD4(+) T-lymphocytes for apoptosis by interacting with CXCR4 surface receptors. From Human immunodeficiency virus type 1 group M subtype B (isolate Lai) (HIV-1).
   5916..6096    +  LTR            5' LTR (truncated): truncated 5' long terminal repeat (LTR) from HIV-1
   6158..6746    -  rep_origin     ori: high-copy-number ColE1/pMB1/pBR322/pUC origin of replication
   6917..7777    -  CDS            AmpR: β-lactamase; bla; confers resistance to ampicillin, carbenicillin, and related antibiotics
   7778..7882    -  promoter       AmpR promoter: bla
