[The description below was written by a language model from this plasmid's Addgene catalogue record, the feature table of its GenBank file and pLannotate feature annotations shown in this document.]
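Description:
pLentiPGK DEST H2B-iRFP670 is a lentiviral mammalian expression plasmid of about 7.9 kb, built on the pLENTI PGK DEST backbone by Gateway cloning. It is propagated in bacteria through a high-copy ColE1/pUC-type origin and selected with ampicillin via the β-lactamase gene and its promoter. The viral portion has a CMV enhancer/promoter placed upstream of a truncated HIV-1 5' LTR, which drives transcription of the genomic RNA in packaging cells. This is followed by the Ψ packaging signal with an adjoining gag fragment, the Rev response element for Rev-dependent nuclear export, and the cPPT/CTS element. A second truncated LTR, preceded by a nef-derived fragment, closes the transfer cassette. The plasmid carries no packaging genes of its own, so viral proteins must be supplied in trans.

The payload lies between attB1 and attB2 sites left by Gateway recombination. In this construct the human PGK promoter itself sits inside the attB-flanked region, along with the coding sequence. PGK drives human histone H2B (annotated as HIST1H2BJ) joined through a short linker to iRFP670 at its C terminus. iRFP670 is a near-infrared fluorescent protein engineered from a bacterial phytochrome. A brief automated hit to a different far-red protein coincides with the segment the depositor's map labels as a linker. A WPRE downstream of attB2 enhances transcript expression. No mammalian drug-selection marker is annotated in either feature table. Because H2B is incorporated into chromatin, the fusion serves as a stable far-red nuclear marker. The associated publication concerns live-cell measurement of kinase activity with translocation reporters, where such a marker would plausibly aid nuclear identification in imaging while leaving shorter-wavelength channels free, although the record does not spell out this role.
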