Addgene plasmid #90237: pLentiPGK DEST H2B-iRFP670
Purpose: Lentiviral vector to express H2B-iRFP670 under PGK promoter
Depositing lab: Markus Covert. Depositing organization: Stanford University. Publication: Live-cell measurements of kinase activity in single cells using translocation reporters. Kudo T, Jeknic S, Macklin DN, Akhter S, Hughey JJ, Regot S, Covert MW. Nat Protoc. 2018 Jan;13(1):155-169. doi: 10.1038/nprot.2017.128. Epub 2017 Dec 21. PubMed 29266096.
Backbone
  Vector backbone: pLENTI PGK DEST
  Vector type: Mammalian Expression, Lentiviral
Growth in bacteria
  Bacterial resistance: Ampicillin, 100 μg/mL
  Growth temperature: 30°C
  Growth strain: NEB Stable
  Copy number: Unknown
Gene/Insert
  Gene/Insert name: H2B
  Species: H. sapiens (human)
  Promoter: PGK
  Tag / fusion protein: iRFP670 (C terminal on insert)
  Cloning method: Gateway Cloning
  Sequencing primers: 5′ ACCGAATCACCGACCTCTCT; 3′ GCAGCGTATCCACATAGCG
Terms and licenses: Academic/Nonprofit Terms; Industry Terms: Not Available to Industry
How to cite: pLentiPGK DEST H2B-iRFP670 was a gift from Markus Covert (Addgene plasmid # 90237 ; http://n2t.net/addgene:90237 ; RRID:Addgene_90237)
